Addgene plasmid #108544: pLV-EF1-FLP-PGK-Neo
Purpose: Lentivirus vector expessing Flp under EF1a promoter and neomycin under PGK promoter
Depositing lab: Javier Alcudia. Depositing organization: Stanford University.
Backbone
  Vector backbone: pLenti
Growth in bacteria
  Bacterial resistance: Ampicillin, 100 μg/mL
  Growth temperature: 37°C
  Growth strain: NEB Stable
  Copy number: High Copy
Gene/Insert 1
  Gene/Insert name: flp recombinase
  Promoter: EF1apha
  Cloning method: Gateway Cloning
  Sequencing primers: 5′ TCAAGCCTCAGACAGTGGTTC; 3′ CATTAAAGCAGCGTATCC
Gene/Insert 2
  Gene/Insert name: Neomycin
  Promoter: PGK
  Cloning method: Gateway Cloning
  Sequencing primers: 5′ TCAAGCCTCAGACAGTGGTTC; 3′ CATTAAAGCAGCGTATCC
Terms and licenses: Academic/Nonprofit Terms; Industry Terms: Not Available to Industry
How to cite: pLV-EF1-FLP-PGK-Neo was a gift from Javier Alcudia (Addgene plasmid # 108544 ; http://n2t.net/addgene:108544 ; RRID:Addgene_108544)
