[The description below was written by a language model from this plasmid's Addgene catalogue record and pLannotate feature annotations shown in this document.]
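Description:
pLV-EF1-FLP-PGK-Neo is a third-generation-style, self-inactivating HIV-1 lentiviral transfer plasmid of about 10 kb built on a pLenti backbone. It expresses Flp recombinase together with a neomycin resistance marker in mammalian cells. In bacteria it is maintained through a high-copy ColE1/pUC origin and selected with ampicillin via the β-lactamase gene. The backbone also carries an f1 origin, an SV40 origin and poly(A) signal, T7 and T3 promoters, and remnants of lac sequences. The viral genome is transcribed from an RSV promoter fused to a truncated 5' LTR, which makes genomic RNA production Tat-independent. It contains the Ψ packaging signal with a gag fragment, the Rev response element for nuclear export of unspliced RNA, the cPPT/CTS element that aids nuclear import, and a ΔU3 3' LTR that inactivates the LTR promoter after integration.

The payload was assembled by multisite Gateway cloning, as shown by the attB4, attB1 and attB2 sites that flank the promoter and coding modules. The human EF-1α promoter with its intron A drives FLPo, a mouse codon-optimised, thermostable Flp fused to an SV40 nuclear localisation signal that recombines FRT sites. A WPRE follows the FLPo coding sequence to enhance transcript stability and expression. Downstream, a separate mouse PGK promoter drives NeoR, so transduced cells can be selected with G418. The record gives no application beyond Flp expression, but a vector of this design is suited to stable delivery of Flp for excising, inverting or activating FRT-flanked cassettes in cultured cells or other lentivirus-transducible targets.
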