Features (pLannotate 1.2.2; 32 found; start..end, strand, type, name):
      3..229     +  promoter       RSV promoter: Rous sarcoma virus enhancer/promoter
    230..410     +  LTR            5' LTR (truncated): truncated 5' long terminal repeat (LTR) from HIV-1
    457..582     +  misc_feature   HIV-1 Ψ: packaging signal of human immunodeficiency virus type 1
    566..929     +  CDS            HIV-1 gag (fragment): gag protein from human immunodeficiency virus 1; gag
   1075..1308    +  misc_feature   RRE: The Rev response element (RRE) of HIV-1 allows for Rev-dependent mRNA export from the nucleus to the cytoplasm.
   1685..1785    +  CDS            Rev (fragment): human immunodeficiency virus 1 (HIV-1) Rev protein; rev; enhances nuclear export of unspliced and incompletely spliced viral mRNAs
   1803..1920    +  misc_feature   cPPT/CTS: central polypurine tract and central termination sequence of HIV-1
   1938..1958    +  protein_bind   attB4: mutant version of attB; core recombination site for the Gateway® BP reaction BP Clonase™
   1978..2189    +  promoter       EF-1α core promoter: core promoter for human elongation factor EF-1α
   2190..2299    +  intron         EF-1α intron A (fragment): intron upstream of the start codon of human EF-1α
   2925..3128    +  intron         EF-1α intron A: truncated intron upstream of the start codon of human EF-1α
   3137..3161    +  protein_bind   attB1: mutant version of attB; recombination site for the Gateway® BP reaction BP Clonase™
   3168..4466    +  CDS            FLPo: nuclear-targeted site-specific recombinase FLPo is a mouse codon-optimized fusion between the SV40 nuclear localization signal and a thermostable version of the Saccharomyces cerevisiae site-specific recombinase FLP. Recombination occurs at FRT sequences.
   4467..4491    -  protein_bind   attB2: mutant version of attB; recombination site for the Gateway® BP reaction BP Clonase™
   4509..5097    +  misc_feature   WPRE: woodchuck hepatitis virus posttranscriptional regulatory element
   5128..5627    +  promoter       PGK promoter: mouse phosphoglycerate kinase 1 promoter
   5641..6435    +  CDS            NeoR/KanR: aminoglycoside phosphotransferase from Tn5; aph(3')-II (or nptII); confers resistance to neomycin, kanamycin, and G418 (Geneticin®)
   6448..6516    +  CDS            nef (fragment): NEF_HV1Z2 - Experimental evidence at protein level: Swiss-Prot protein existence level 1. Extracellular Nef protein targets CD4(+) T-lymphocytes for apoptosis by interacting with CXCR4 surface receptors. From Human immunodeficiency virus type 1 group M subtype D (isolate Z2/CDC-Z34) (HIV-1).
   6518..6751    +  LTR            3' LTR (ΔU3): self-inactivating 3' long terminal repeat (LTR) from HIV-1
   6823..6944    +  polyA_signal   SV40 poly(A) signal: SV40 polyadenylation signal
   6984..7119    +  rep_origin     SV40 ori: SV40 origin of replication
   7140..7158    -  promoter       T7 promoter: promoter for bacteriophage T7 RNA polymerase
   7166..7321    +  CDS            lacZα (fragment): LacZα fragment of β-galactosidase; lacZ fragment
   7326..7754    +  rep_origin     f1 ori (sequence partly withheld): f1 bacteriophage origin of replication; arrow indicates direction of (+) strand synthesis
   7807..7911    +  promoter       AmpR promoter: bla
   7912..8772    +  CDS            AmpR: β-lactamase; bla; confers resistance to ampicillin, carbenicillin, and related antibiotics
   8943..9531    +  rep_origin     ori: high-copy-number ColE1/pMB1/pBR322/pUC origin of replication
   9714..9806    +  CDS            lacI (fragment): lac repressor; lacI; The lac repressor binds to the lac operator to inhibit transcription in E. coli. This inhibition can be relieved by adding lactose or isopropyl-β-D-thiogalactopyranoside (IPTG).
   9819..9840    +  protein_bind   CAP binding site: CAP binding activates transcription in the presence of cAMP. E. coli catabolite activator protein
   9855..9885    +  promoter       lac promoter: promoter for the E. coli lac operon
   9893..9909    +  protein_bind   lac operator: The lac repressor binds to the lac operator to inhibit transcription in E. coli. This inhibition can be relieved by adding lactose or isopropyl-β-D-thiogalactopyranoside (IPTG). lac repressor encoded by lacI
   9954..9972    +  promoter       T3 promoter: promoter for bacteriophage T3 RNA polymerase
>Addgene plasmid #108544 | pLV-EF1-FLP-PGK-Neo | addgene full sequence | sequence record 208673 | Addgene NGS Result
AATGTAGTCTTATGCAATACTCTTGTAGTCTTGCAACATGGTAACGATGAGTTAGCAACATGCCTTACAA
GGAGAGAAAAAGCACCGTGCATGCCGATTGGTGGAAGTAAGGTGGTACGATCGTGCCTTATTAGGAAGGC
AACAGACGGGTCTGACATGGATTGGACGAACCACTGAATTGCCGCATTGCAGAGATATTGTATTTAAGTG
CCTAGCTCGATACATAAACGGGTCTCTCTGGTTAGACCAGATCTGAGCCTGGGAGCTCTCTGGCTAACTA
GGGAACCCACTGCTTAAGCCTCAATAAAGCTTGCCTTGAGTGCTTCAAGTAGTGTGTGCCCGTCTGTTGT
GTGACTCTGGTAACTAGAGATCCCTCAGACCCTTTTAGTCAGTGTGGAAAATCTCTAGCAGTGGCGCCCG
AACAGGGACTTGAAAGCGAAAGGGAAACCAGAGGAGCTCTCTCGACGCAGGACTCGGCTTGCTGAAGCGC
GCACGGCAAGAGGCGAGGGGCGGCGACTGGTGAGTACGCCAAAAATTTTGACTAGCGGAGGCTAGAAGGA
GAGAGATGGGTGCGAGAGCGTCAGTATTAAGCGGGGGAGAATTAGATCGCGATGGGAAAAAATTCGGTTA
AGGCCAGGGGGAAAGAAAAAATATAAATTAAAACATATAGTATGGGCAAGCAGGGAGCTAGAACGATTCG
CAGTTAATCCTGGCCTGTTAGAAACATCAGAAGGCTGTAGACAAATACTGGGACAGCTACAACCATCCCT
TCAGACAGGATCAGAAGAACTTAGATCATTATATAATACAGTAGCAACCCTCTATTGTGTGCATCAAAGG
ATAGAGATAAAAGACACCAAGGAAGCTTTAGACAAGATAGAGGAAGAGCAAAACAAAAGTAAGACCACCG
CACAGCAAGCGGCCGCTGATCTTCAGACCTGGAGGAGGAGATATGAGGGACAATTGGAGAAGTGAATTAT
ATAAATATAAAGTAGTAAAAATTGAACCATTAGGAGTAGCACCCACCAAGGCAAAGAGAAGAGTGGTGCA
GAGAGAAAAAAGAGCAGTGGGAATAGGAGCTTTGTTCCTTGGGTTCTTGGGAGCAGCAGGAAGCACTATG
GGCGCAGCGTCAATGACGCTGACGGTACAGGCCAGACAATTATTGTCTGGTATAGTGCAGCAGCAGAACA
ATTTGCTGAGGGCTATTGAGGCGCAACAGCATCTGTTGCAACTCACAGTCTGGGGCATCAAGCAGCTCCA
GGCAAGAATCCTGGCTGTGGAAAGATACCTAAAGGATCAACAGCTCCTGGGGATTTGGGGTTGCTCTGGA
AAACTCATTTGCACCACTGCTGTGCCTTGGAATGCTAGTTGGAGTAATAAATCTCTGGAACAGATTTGGA
ATCACACGACCTGGATGGAGTGGGACAGAGAAATTAACAATTACACAAGCTTAATACACTCCTTAATTGA
AGAATCGCAAAACCAGCAAGAAAAGAATGAACAAGAATTATTGGAATTAGATAAATGGGCAAGTTTGTGG
AATTGGTTTAACATAACAAATTGGCTGTGGTATATAAAATTATTCATAATGATAGTAGGAGGCTTGGTAG
GTTTAAGAATAGTTTTTGCTGTACTTTCTATAGTGAATAGAGTTAGGCAGGGATATTCACCATTATCGTT
TCAGACCCACCTCCCAACCCCGAGGGGACCCGACAGGCCCGAAGGAATAGAAGAAGAAGGTGGAGAGAGA
GACAGAGACAGATCCATTCGATTAGTGAACGGATCTCGACGGTATCGCTAGCTTTTAAAAGAAAAGGGGG
GATTGGGGGGTACAGTGCAGGGGAAAGAATAGTAGACATAATAGCAACAGACATACAAACTAAAGAATTA
CAAAAACAAATTACAAAAATTCAAAATTTTACTAGTGATTATCGGATCAACTTTGTATAGAAAAGTTGGG
CTCCGGTGCCCGTCAGTGGGCAGAGCGCACATCGCCCACAGTCCCCGAGAAGTTGGGGGGAGGGGTCGGC
AATTGAACCGGTGCCTAGAGAAGGTGGCGCGGGGTAAACTGGGAAAGTGATGTCGTGTACTGGCTCCGCC
TTTTTCCCGAGGGTGGGGGAGAACCGTATATAAGTGCAGTAGTCGCCGTGAACGTTCTTTTTCGCAACGG
GTTTGCCGCCAGAACACAGGTAAGTGCCGTGTGTGGTTCCCGCGGGCCTGGCCTCTTTACGGGTTATGGC
CCTTGCGTGCCTTGAATTACTTCCACCTGGCTGCAGTACGTGATTCTTGATCCCGAGCTTCGGGTTGGAA
GTGGGTGGGAGAGTTCGAGGCCTTGCGCTTAAGGAGCCCCTTCGCCTCGTGCTTGAGTTGAGGCCTGGCC
TGGGCGCTGGGGCCGCCGCGTGCGAATCTGGTGGCACCTTCGCGCCTGTCTCGCTGCTTTCGATAAGTCT
CTAGCCATTTAAAATTTTTGATGACCTGCTGCGACGCTTTTTTTCTGGCAAGATAGTCTTGTAAATGCGG
GCCAAGATCTGCACACTGGTATTTCGGTTTTTGGGGCCGCGGGCGGCGACGGGGCCCGTGCGTCCCAGCG
CACATGTTCGGCGAGGCGGGGCCTGCGAGCGCGGCCACCGAGAATCGGACGGGGGTAGTCTCAAGCTGGC
CGGCCTGCTCTGGTGCCTGGTCTCGCGCCGCCGTGTATCGCCCCGCCCTGGGCGGCAAGGCTGGCCCGGT
CGGCACCAGTTGCGTGAGCGGAAAGATGGCCGCTTCCCGGCCCTGCTGCAGGGAGCTCAAAATGGAGGAC
GCGGCGCTCGGGAGAGCGGGCGGGTGAGTCACCCACACAAAGGAAAAGGGCCTTTCCGTCCTCAGCCGTC
GCTTCATGTGACTCCACGGAGTACCGGGCGCCGTCCAGGCACCTCGATTAGTTCTCGAGCTTTTGGAGTA
CGTCGTCTTTAGGTTGGGGGGAGGGGTTTTATGCGATGGAGTTTCCCCACACTGAGTGGGTGGAGACTGA
AGTTAGGCCAGCTTGGCACTTGATGTAATTCTCCTTGGAATTTGCCCTTTTTGAGTTTGGATCTTGGTTC
ATTCTCAAGCCTCAGACAGTGGTTCAAAGTTTTTTTCTTCCATTTCAGGTGTCGTGACAAGTTTGTACAA
AAAAGCAGGCTGCCACCATGGCTCCTAAGAAGAAGAGGAAGGTGATGAGCCAGTTCGACATCCTGTGCAA
GACCCCCCCCAAGGTGCTGGTGCGGCAGTTCGTGGAGAGATTCGAGAGGCCCAGCGGCGAGAAGATCGCC
AGCTGTGCCGCCGAGCTGACCTACCTGTGCTGGATGATCACCCACAACGGCACCGCCATCAAGAGGGCCA
CCTTCATGAGCTACAACACCATCATCAGCAACAGCCTGAGCTTCGACATCGTGAACAAGAGCCTGCAGTT
CAAGTACAAGACCCAGAAGGCCACCATCCTGGAGGCCAGCCTGAAGAAGCTGATCCCCGCCTGGGAGTTC
ACCATCATCCCTTACAACGGCCAGAAGCACCAGAGCGACATCACCGACATCGTGTCCAGCCTGCAGCTGC
AGTTCGAGAGCAGCGAGGAGGCCGACAAGGGCAACAGCCACAGCAAGAAGATGCTGAAGGCCCTGCTGTC
CGAGGGCGAGAGCATCTGGGAGATCACCGAGAAGATCCTGAACAGCTTCGAGTACACCAGCAGGTTCACC
AAGACCAAGACCCTGTACCAGTTCCTGTTCCTGGCCACATTCATCAACTGCGGCAGGTTCAGCGACATCA
AGAACGTGGACCCCAAGAGCTTCAAGCTGGTGCAGAACAAGTACCTGGGCGTGATCATTCAGTGCCTGGT
GACCGAGACCAAGACAAGCGTGTCCAGGCACATCTACTTTTTCAGCGCCAGAGGCAGGATCGACCCCCTG
GTGTACCTGGACGAGTTCCTGAGGAACAGCGAGCCCGTGCTGAAGAGAGTGAACAGGACCGGCAACAGCA
GCAGCAACAAGCAGGAGTACCAGCTGCTGAAGGACAACCTGGTGCGCAGCTACAACAAGGCCCTGAAGAA
GAACGCCCCCTACCCCATCTTCGCTATCAAGAACGGCCCTAAGAGCCACATCGGCAGGCACCTGATGACC
AGCTTTCTGAGCATGAAGGGCCTGACCGAGCTGACAAACGTGGTGGGCAACTGGAGCGACAAGAGGGCCT
CCGCCGTGGCCAGGACCACCTACACCCACCAGATCACCGCCATCCCCGACCACTACTTCGCCCTGGTGTC
CAGGTACTACGCCTACGACCCCATCAGCAAGGAGATGATCGCCCTGAAGGACGAGACCAACCCCATCGAG
GAGTGGCAGCACATCGAGCAGCTGAAGGGCAGCGCCGAGGGCAGCATCAGATACCCCGCCTGGAACGGCA
TCATCAGCCAGGAGGTGCTGGACTACCTGAGCAGCTACATCAACAGGCGGATCTGAACCCAGCTTTCTTG
TACAAAGTGGTGATAATCGAATTCCGATAATCAACCTCTGGATTACAAAATTTGTGAAAGATTGACTGGT
ATTCTTAACTATGTTGCTCCTTTTACGCTATGTGGATACGCTGCTTTAATGCCTTTGTATCATGCTATTG
CTTCCCGTATGGCTTTCATTTTCTCCTCCTTGTATAAATCCTGGTTGCTGTCTCTTTATGAGGAGTTGTG
GCCCGTTGTCAGGCAACGTGGCGTGGTGTGCACTGTGTTTGCTGACGCAACCCCCACTGGTTGGGGCATT
GCCACCACCTGTCAGCTCCTTTCCGGGACTTTCGCTTTCCCCCTCCCTATTGCCACGGCGGAACTCATCG
CCGCCTGCCTTGCCCGCTGCTGGACAGGGGCTCGGCTGTTGGGCACTGACAATTCCGTGGTGTTGTCGGG
GAAGCTGACGTCCTTTCCATGGCTGCTCGCCTGTGTTGCCACCTGGATTCTGCGCGGGACGTCCTTCTGC
TACGTCCCTTCGGCCCTCAATCCAGCGGACCTTCCTTCCCGCGGCCTGCTGCCGGCTCTGCGGCCTCTTC
CGCGTCTTCGCCTTCGCCCTCAGACGAGTCGGATCTCCCTTTGGGCCGCCTCCCCGCATCGGGAATTCCC
GCGGTTCGAATTCTACCGGGTAGGGGAGGCGCTTTTCCCAAGGCAGTCTGGAGCATGCGCTTTAGCAGCC
CCGCTGGGCACTTGGCGCTACACAAGTGGCCTCTGGCCTCGCACACATTCCACATCCACCGGTAGGCGCC
AACCGGCTCCGTTCTTTGGTGGCCCCTTCGCGCCACCTTCTACTCCTCCCCTAGTCAGGAAGTTCCCCCC
CGCCCCGCAGCTCGCGTCGTGCAGGACGTGACAAATGGAAGTAGCACGTCTCACTAGTCTCGTGCAGATG
GACAGCACCGCTGAGCAATGGAAGCGGGTAGGCCTTTGGGGCAGCGGCCAATAGCAGCTTTGCTCCTTCG
CTTTCTGGGCTCAGAGGCTGGGAAGGGGTGGGTCCGGGGGCGGGCTCAGGGGCGGGCTCAGGGGCGGGGC
GGGCGCCCGAAGGTCCTCCGGAGGCCCGGCATTCTGCACGCTTCAAAAGCGCACGTCTGCCGCGCTGTTC
TCCTCTTCCTCATCTCCGGGCCTTTCGACCTCACGTGCGCATGATTGAACAAGATGGATTGCACGCAGGT
TCTCCGGCCGCTTGGGTGGAGAGGCTATTCGGCTATGACTGGGCACAACAGACAATCGGCTGCTCTGATG
CCGCCGTGTTCCGGCTGTCAGCGCAGGGGCGCCCGGTTCTTTTTGTCAAGACCGACCTGTCCGGTGCCCT
GAATGAACTGCAAGACGAGGCAGCGCGGCTATCGTGGCTGGCCACGACGGGCGTTCCTTGCGCAGCTGTG
CTCGACGTTGTCACTGAAGCGGGAAGGGACTGGCTGCTATTGGGCGAAGTGCCGGGGCAGGATCTCCTGT
CATCTCACCTTGCTCCTGCCGAGAAAGTATCCATCATGGCTGATGCAATGCGGCGGCTGCATACGCTTGA
TCCGGCTACCTGCCCATTCGACCACCAAGCGAAACATCGCATCGAGCGAGCACGTACTCGGATGGAAGCC
GGTCTTGTCGATCAGGATGATCTGGACGAAGAGCATCAGGGGCTCGCGCCAGCCGAACTGTTCGCCAGGC
TCAAGGCGAGCATGCCCGACGGCGAGGATCTCGTCGTGACCCATGGCGATGCCTGCTTGCCGAATATCAT
GGTGGAAAATGGCCGCTTTTCTGGATTCATCGACTGTGGCCGGCTGGGTGTGGCGGACCGCTATCAGGAC
ATAGCGTTGGCTACCCGTGATATTGCTGAAGAGCTTGGCGGCGAATGGGCTGACCGCTTCCTCGTGCTTT
ACGGTATCGCCGCTCCCGATTCGCAGCGCATCGCCTTCTATCGCCTTCTTGACGAGTTCTTCTGAGCGGG
ACTCTGGGTACCTTTAAGACCAATGACTTACAAGGCAGCTGTAGATCTTAGCCACTTTTTAAAAGAAAAG
GGGGGACTGGAAGGGCTAATTCACTCCCAACGAAGACAAGATCTGCTTTTTGCTTGTACTGGGTCTCTCT
GGTTAGACCAGATCTGAGCCTGGGAGCTCTCTGGCTAACTAGGGAACCCACTGCTTAAGCCTCAATAAAG
CTTGCCTTGAGTGCTTCAAGTAGTGTGTGCCCGTCTGTTGTGTGACTCTGGTAACTAGAGATCCCTCAGA
CCCTTTTAGTCAGTGTGGAAAATCTCTAGCAGTAGTAGTTCATGTCATCTTATTATTCAGTATTTATAAC
TTGCAAAGAAATGAATATCAGAGAGTGAGAGGAACTTGTTTATTGCAGCTTATAATGGTTACAAATAAAG
CAATAGCATCACAAATTTCACAAATAAAGCATTTTTTTCACTGCATTCTAGTTGTGGTTTGTCCAAACTC
ATCAATGTATCTTATCATGTCTGGCTCTAGCTATCCCGCCCCTAACTCCGCCCATCCCGCCCCTAACTCC
GCCCAGTTCCGCCCATTCTCCGCCCCATGGCTGACTAATTTTTTTTATTTATGCAGAGGCCGAGGCCGCC
TCGGCCTCTGAGCTATTCCAGAAGTAGTGAGGAGGCTTTTTTGGAGGCCTAGGGACGTACCCAATTCGCC
CTATAGTGAGTCGTATTACGCGCGCTCACTGGCCGTCGTTTTACAACGTCGTGACTGGGAAAACCCTGGC
GTTACCCAACTTAATCGCCTTGCAGCACATCCCCCTTTCGCCAGCTGGCGTAATAGCGAAGAGGCCCGCA
CCGATCGCCCTTCCCAACAGTTGCGCAGCCTGAATGGCGAATGGG
[124 nt withheld, positions 7326-7449]
C
[91 nt withheld, positions 7451-7541]
A
[49 nt withheld, positions 7543-7591]
CCTTTGACGTTGGAGTCCACGTTCTTT
[37 nt withheld, positions 7619-7655]
ACCCTATCTCGGTCTATTCTTTTGATTTATAAGGGATTTTGCCGATTTCGGCCTATTGGTTAAAAAATGA
GCTGATTTAACAAAAATTTAACGCGAATTTTAACAAAATATTAACGCTTACAATTTAGGTGGCACTTTTC
GGGGAAATGTGCGCGGAACCCCTATTTGTTTATTTTTCTAAATACATTCAAATATGTATCCGCTCATGAG
ACAATAACCCTGATAAATGCTTCAATAATATTGAAAAAGGAAGAGTATGAGTATTCAACATTTCCGTGTC
GCCCTTATTCCCTTTTTTGCGGCATTTTGCCTTCCTGTTTTTGCTCACCCAGAAACGCTGGTGAAAGTAA
AAGATGCTGAAGATCAGTTGGGTGCACGAGTGGGTTACATCGAACTGGATCTCAACAGCGGTAAGATCCT
TGAGAGTTTTCGCCCCGAAGAACGTTTTCCAATGATGAGCACTTTTAAAGTTCTGCTATGTGGCGCGGTA
TTATCCCGTATTGACGCCGGGCAAGAGCAACTCGGTCGCCGCATACACTATTCTCAGAATGACTTGGTTG
AGTACTCACCAGTCACAGAAAAGCATCTTACGGATGGCATGACAGTAAGAGAATTATGCAGTGCTGCCAT
AACCATGAGTGATAACACTGCGGCCAACTTACTTCTGACAACGATCGGAGGACCGAAGGAGCTAACCGCT
TTTTTGCACAACATGGGGGATCATGTAACTCGCCTTGATCGTTGGGAACCGGAGCTGAATGAAGCCATAC
CAAACGACGAGCGTGACACCACGATGCCTGTAGCAATGGCAACAACGTTGCGCAAACTATTAACTGGCGA
ACTACTTACTCTAGCTTCCCGGCAACAATTAATAGACTGGATGGAGGCGGATAAAGTTGCAGGACCACTT
CTGCGCTCGGCCCTTCCGGCTGGCTGGTTTATTGCTGATAAATCTGGAGCCGGTGAGCGTGGGTCTCGCG
GTATCATTGCAGCACTGGGGCCAGATGGTAAGCCCTCCCGTATCGTAGTTATCTACACGACGGGGAGTCA
GGCAACTATGGATGAACGAAATAGACAGATCGCTGAGATAGGTGCCTCACTGATTAAGCATTGGTAACTG
TCAGACCAAGTTTACTCATATATACTTTAGATTGATTTAAAACTTCATTTTTAATTTAAAAGGATCTAGG
TGAAGATCCTTTTTGATAATCTCATGACCAAAATCCCTTAACGTGAGTTTTCGTTCCACTGAGCGTCAGA
CCCCGTAGAAAAGATCAAAGGATCTTCTTGAGATCCTTTTTTTCTGCGCGTAATCTGCTGCTTGCAAACA
AAAAAACCACCGCTACCAGCGGTGGTTTGTTTGCCGGATCAAGAGCTACCAACTCTTTTTCCGAAGGTAA
CTGGCTTCAGCAGAGCGCAGATACCAAATACTGTTCTTCTAGTGTAGCCGTAGTTAGGCCACCACTTCAA
GAACTCTGTAGCACCGCCTACATACCTCGCTCTGCTAATCCTGTTACCAGTGGCTGCTGCCAGTGGCGAT
AAGTCGTGTCTTACCGGGTTGGACTCAAGACGATAGTTACCGGATAAGGCGCAGCGGTCGGGCTGAACGG
GGGGTTCGTGCACACAGCCCAGCTTGGAGCGAACGACCTACACCGAACTGAGATACCTACAGCGTGAGCT
ATGAGAAAGCGCCACGCTTCCCGAAGGGAGAAAGGCGGACAGGTATCCGGTAAGCGGCAGGGTCGGAACA
GGAGAGCGCACGAGGGAGCTTCCAGGGGGAAACGCCTGGTATCTTTATAGTCCTGTCGGGTTTCGCCACC
TCTGACTTGAGCGTCGATTTTTGTGATGCTCGTCAGGGGGGCGGAGCCTATGGAAAAACGCCAGCAACGC
GGCCTTTTTACGGTTCCTGGCCTTTTGCTGGCCTTTTGCTCACATGTTCTTTCCTGCGTTATCCCCTGAT
TCTGTGGATAACCGTATTACCGCCTTTGAGTGAGCTGATACCGCTCGCCGCAGCCGAACGACCGAGCGCA
GCGAGTCAGTGAGCGAGGAAGCGGAAGAGCGCCCAATACGCAAACCGCCTCTCCCCGCGCGTTGGCCGAT
TCATTAATGCAGCTGGCACGACAGGTTTCCCGACTGGAAAGCGGGCAGTGAGCGCAACGCAATTAATGTG
AGTTAGCTCACTCATTAGGCACCCCAGGCTTTACACTTTATGCTTCCGGCTCGTATGTTGTGTGGAATTG
TGAGCGGATAACAATTTCACACAGGAAACAGCTATGACCATGATTACGCCAAGCGCGCAATTAACCCTCA
CTAAAGGGAACAAAAGCTGGAGCTGCAAGCTT
